>Addgene plasmid #90517 | pWS158 | addgene full sequence | sequence record 287206 | Addgene NGS Result
TTGAGATCCTTTTTTTCTGCGCGTAATCTGCTGCTTGCAAACAAAAAAACCACCGCTACCAGCGGTGGTT
TGTTTGCCGGATCAAGAGCTACCAACTCTTTTTCCGAAGGTAACTGGCTTCAGCAGAGCGCAGATACCAA
ATACTGTTCTTCTAGTGTAGCCGTAGTTAGGCCACCACTTCAAGAACTCTGTAGCACCGCCTACATACCT
CGCTCTGCTAATCCTGTTACCAGTGGCTGCTGCCAGTGGCGATAAGTCGTGTCTTACCGGGTTGGACTCA
AGACGATAGTTACCGGATAAGGCGCAGCGGTCGGGCTGAACGGGGGGTTCGTGCACACAGCCCAGCTTGG
AGCGAACGACCTACACCGAACTGAGATACCTACAGCGTGAGCTATGAGAAAGCGCCACGCTTCCCGAAGG
GAGAAAGGCGGACAGGTATCCGGTAAGCGGCAGGGTCGGAACAGGAGAGCGCACGAGGGAGCTTCCAGGG
GGAAACGCCTGGTATCTTTATAGTCCTGTCGGGTTTCGCCACCTCTGACTTGAGCGTCGATTTTTGTGAT
GCTCGTCAGGGGGGCGGAGCCTATGGAAAAACGCCAGCAACGCGGCCTTTTTACGGTTCCTGGCCTTTTG
CTGGCCTTTTGCTCACATGTTCTTTCCTGCGTTATCCCCTGATTCTGTGGATAACCGTGCGGCCGCCCCT
GAATTCGCATCTAGACTGAACTGGCCGATAATTGCAGACGAACGGTGAGTAAGGAAAGAGTGAGGAACTA
TCGCATACCTGCATTTAAAGATGCCGATTTGGGCGCGAATCCTTTATTTTGGCTTCACCCTCATACTATT
ATCAGGGCCAGAAAAAGGAAGTGTTTCCCTCCTTCTTGAATTGATGTTACCCTCATAAAGCACGTGGCCT
CTTATCGAGAAAGAAATTACCGTCGCTCGTGATTTGTTTGCAAAAAGAACAAAACTGAAAAAACCCAGAC
ACGCTCGACTTCCTGTCATCCTATTGATTGCAGCTTCCAATTTCGTCACACAACAAGGTCCTAGCGACGG
CTCACAGGTTTTGTAACAAGCAATCGAAGGTTCTGGAATGGCGGGAAAGGGTTTAGTACCACATGCTATG
ATGCCCACTGTGATCTCCAGAGCAAAGTTCGTTCGATCGTACTGTTACTCTCTCTCTTTCAAACAGAATT
GTCCGAATCGTGTGACAACAACAGCCTGTTCTCACACACTCTTTTCTTCTAACCAAGGGGGTGGTTTAGT
TTAGTAGAACCTCGTGAAACTTACATTTACATATATATAAACTTGCATAAATTGGTCAATGCAAGAAATA
CATATTTGGTCTTTTCTAATTCGTAGTTTTTCAAGTTCTTAGATGCTTTCTTTTTCTCTTTTTTACAGAT
CATCAAGGAAGTAATTATCTACTTTTTACAACAAATATAAAACAAGATCTATGGACAAGAAGTATTCTAT
CGGACTGGATATCGGGACTAATAGCGTCGGGTGGGCCGTGATCACTGACGAGTACAAGGTGCCCTCTAAG
AAGTTCAAGGTGCTCGGGAACACCGACCGGCATTCCATCAAGAAAAATCTGATCGGAGCTCTCCTCTTTG
ATTCAGGGGAAACCGCTGAAGCAACCCGCCTCAAGCGGACTGCTAGACGGCGGTACACCAGGAGGAAGAA
CCGGATTTGTTACCTTCAAGAGATATTCTCCAACGAAATGGCAAAGGTCGACGACAGCTTCTTCCATAGG
CTGGAAGAATCATTCCTCGTGGAAGAGGATAAGAAGCATGAACGGCATCCCATCTTCGGTAATATCGTCG
ACGAGGTGGCCTATCACGAGAAATACCCAACCATCTACCATCTTCGCAAAAAGCTGGTGGACTCAACCGA
CAAGGCAGACCTCCGGCTTATCTACCTGGCCCTGGCCCACATGATCAAGTTCAGAGGCCACTTCCTGATC
GAGGGCGACCTCAATCCTGACAATAGCGATGTGGATAAACTGTTCATCCAGCTGGTGCAGACTTACAACC
AGCTCTTTGAAGAGAACCCCATCAATGCAAGCGGAGTCGATGCCAAGGCCATTCTGTCAGCCCGGCTGTC
AAAGAGCCGCAGACTTGAGAATCTTATCGCTCAGCTGCCGGGTGAAAAGAAAAATGGACTGTTCGGGAAC
CTGATTGCTCTTTCACTTGGGCTGACTCCCAATTTCAAGTCTAATTTCGACCTGGCAGAGGATGCCAAGC
TGCAACTGTCCAAGGACACCTATGATGACGATCTCGACAACCTCCTGGCCCAGATCGGTGACCAATACGC
CGACCTTTTCCTTGCTGCTAAGAATCTTTCTGACGCCATCCTGCTGTCTGACATTCTCCGCGTGAACACT
GAAATCACCAAGGCCCCTCTTTCAGCTTCAATGATTAAGCGGTATGATGAGCACCACCAGGACCTGACCC
TGCTTAAGGCACTCGTCCGGCAGCAGCTTCCGGAGAAGTACAAGGAAATCTTCTTTGACCAGTCAAAGAA
TGGATACGCCGGCTACATCGACGGAGGTGCCTCCCAAGAGGAATTTTATAAGTTTATCAAACCTATCCTT
GAGAAGATGGACGGCACCGAAGAGCTCCTCGTGAAACTGAATCGGGAGGATCTGCTGCGGAAGCAGCGCA
CTTTCGACAATGGGAGCATTCCCCACCAGATCCATCTTGGGGAGCTTCACGCCATCCTTCGGCGCCAAGA
GGACTTCTACCCCTTTCTTAAGGACAACAGGGAGAAGATTGAGAAAATTCTCACTTTCCGCATCCCCTAC
TACGTGGGACCCCTCGCCAGAGGAAATAGCCGGTTTGCTTGGATGACCAGAAAGTCAGAAGAAACTATCA
CTCCCTGGAACTTCGAAGAGGTGGTGGACAAGGGAGCCAGCGCTCAGTCATTCATCGAACGGATGACTAA
CTTCGATAAGAACCTCCCCAATGAGAAGGTCCTGCCGAAACATTCCCTGCTCTACGAGTACTTTACCGTG
TACAACGAGCTGACCAAGGTGAAATATGTCACCGAAGGGATGAGGAAGCCCGCATTCCTGTCAGGCGAAC
AAAAGAAGGCAATTGTGGACCTTCTGTTCAAGACCAATAGAAAGGTGACCGTGAAGCAGCTGAAGGAGGA
CTATTTCAAGAAAATTGAATGCTTCGACTCTGTGGAGATTAGCGGGGTCGAAGATCGGTTCAACGCAAGC
CTGGGTACTTACCATGATCTGCTTAAGATCATCAAGGACAAGGATTTTCTGGACAATGAGGAGAACGAGG
ACATCCTTGAGGACATTGTCCTGACTCTCACTCTGTTCGAGGACCGGGAAATGATCGAGGAGAGGCTTAA
GACCTACGCCCATCTGTTCGACGATAAAGTGATGAAGCAACTTAAACGGAGAAGATATACCGGATGGGGA
CGCCTTAGCCGCAAACTCATCAACGGAATCCGGGACAAACAGAGCGGAAAGACCATTCTTGATTTCCTTA
AGAGCGACGGATTCGCTAATCGCAACTTCATGCAACTTATCCATGATGATTCCCTGACCTTTAAGGAGGA
CATCCAGAAGGCCCAAGTGTCTGGACAAGGTGACTCACTGCACGAGCATATCGCAAATCTGGCTGGTTCA
CCCGCTATTAAGAAGGGTATTCTCCAGACCGTGAAAGTCGTGGACGAGCTGGTCAAGGTGATGGGTCGCC
ATAAACCAGAGAACATTGTCATCGAGATGGCCAGGGAAAACCAGACTACCCAGAAGGGACAGAAGAACAG
CAGGGAGCGGATGAAAAGAATTGAGGAAGGGATTAAGGAGCTCGGGTCACAGATCCTTAAAGAGCACCCG
GTGGAAAACACCCAGCTTCAGAATGAGAAGCTCTATCTGTACTACCTTCAAAATGGACGCGATATGTATG
TGGACCAAGAGCTTGATATCAACAGGCTCTCAGACTACGACGTGGACCATATCGTCCCTCAGAGCTTCCT
CAAAGACGACTCAATTGACAATAAGGTGCTGACTCGCTCAGACAAGAACCGGGGAAAGTCAGATAACGTG
CCCTCAGAGGAAGTCGTGAAAAAGATGAAGAACTATTGGCGCCAGCTTCTGAACGCAAAGCTGATCACTC
AGCGGAAGTTCGACAATCTCACTAAGGCTGAGAGGGGCGGACTGAGCGAACTGGACAAAGCAGGATTCAT
TAAACGGCAACTTGTGGAGACTCGGCAGATTACTAAACATGTCGCCCAAATCCTTGACTCACGCATGAAT
ACCAAGTACGACGAAAACGACAAACTTATCCGCGAGGTGAAGGTGATTACCCTGAAGTCCAAGCTGGTCA
GCGATTTCAGAAAGGACTTTCAATTCTACAAAGTGCGGGAGATCAATAACTATCATCATGCTCATGACGC
ATATCTGAATGCCGTGGTGGGAACCGCCCTGATCAAGAAGTACCCAAAGCTGGAAAGCGAGTTCGTGTAC
GGAGACTACAAGGTCTACGACGTGCGCAAGATGATTGCCAAATCTGAGCAGGAGATCGGAAAGGCCACCG
CAAAGTACTTCTTCTACAGCAACATCATGAATTTCTTCAAGACCGAAATCACCCTTGCAAACGGTGAGAT
CCGGAAGAGGCCGCTCATCGAGACTAATGGGGAGACTGGCGAAATCGTGTGGGACAAGGGCAGAGATTTC
GCTACCGTGCGCAAAGTGCTTTCTATGCCTCAAGTGAACATCGTGAAGAAAACCGAGGTGCAAACCGGAG
GCTTTTCTAAGGAATCAATCCTCCCCAAGCGCAACTCCGACAAGCTCATTGCAAGGAAGAAGGATTGGGA
CCCTAAGAAGTACGGCGGATTCGATTCACCAACTGTGGCTTATTCTGTCCTGGTCGTGGCTAAGGTGGAA
AAAGGAAAGTCTAAGAAGCTCAAGAGCGTGAAGGAACTGCTGGGTATCACCATTATGGAGCGCAGCTCCT
TCGAGAAGAACCCAATTGACTTTCTCGAAGCCAAAGGTTACAAGGAAGTCAAGAAGGACCTTATCATCAA
GCTCCCAAAGTATAGCCTGTTCGAACTGGAGAATGGGCGGAAGCGGATGCTCGCCTCCGCTGGCGAACTT
CAGAAGGGTAATGAGCTGGCTCTCCCCTCCAAGTACGTGAATTTCCTCTACCTTGCAAGCCATTACGAGA
AGCTGAAGGGGAGCCCCGAGGACAACGAGCAAAAGCAACTGTTTGTGGAGCAGCATAAGCATTATCTGGA
CGAGATCATTGAGCAGATTTCCGAGTTTTCTAAACGCGTCATTCTCGCTGATGCCAACCTCGATAAAGTC
CTTAGCGCATACAATAAGCACAGAGACAAACCAATTCGGGAGCAGGCTGAGAATATCATCCACCTGTTCA
CCCTCACCAATCTTGGTGCCCCTGCCGCATTCAAGTACTTCGACACCACCATCGACCGGAAACGCTATAC
CTCCACCAAAGAAGTGCTGGACGCCACCCTCATCCACCAGAGCATCACCGGACTTTACGAAACTCGGATT
GACCTCTCACAGCTCGGAGGGGATGAGGGAGCTGATCCAAAAAAGAAGAGAAAGGTAGATCCAAAAAAGA
AGAGAAAGGTATAAGGATCCTAACTCGAGATTGAATTGAATTGAAATCGATAGATCAATTTTTTTCTTTT
CTCTTTCCCCATCCTTTACGCTAAAATAATAGTTTATTTTATTTTTTGAATATTTTTTATTTATATACGT
ATATATAGACTATTATTTATCTTTTAATGATTATTAAGATTTTTATTAAAAAAAAATTCGCTCCTCTTTT
AATGCCTTTATGCAGTTTTTTTTTCCCATTCGATATTTCTATGTGCTGCCAAGATATCAACAACAGAGGA
CATATGCCCTACCTCCATGATCTACTGACGTCCCTGAGGCTGCAATTCATGTAATGGGGCAGTATCCGCG
GCAAGTCCTAGTGCAATGGCGGTTTTTTACCCTCGTTCTGAAGAAGAGGCGACGCGGGTGCGGTCATCAC
TAATGTGGAAATTGGTAAGACTCTCGGGCCTCCGCCTTTAGGCGGTGCTTACTCTTTCATAAAGGGGCTG
TTAGTTATGCAACGATGTGCTTCAGTATTACATTTTTTGCCTTCAACGCCTTGATTGTTCTATTTTTGCT
AATAATAAATCTATTTCATCGGACTAAAAGTCCATTAGTTGTAAGCGGATTTAGCTCAGTTGGGAGAGCG
CCAGACTGAAGAAAAACTTCGGTCAAGTCATCTGGAGGTCCTGTGTTCGATCCACAGAATTCGCAGATGG
CCGGCATGGTCCCAGCCTCCTCGCTGGCGCCGGCTGGGCAACACCTTCGGGTGGCGAATGGGACTTGAGA
CGGAAAGTGAAACGTGATTTCATGCGTCATTTTGAACATTTTGTAAATCTTATTTAATAATGTGTGCGGC
AATTCACATTTAATTTATGAATGTTTTCTTAACATCGCGGCAACTCAAGAAACGGCAGGTTCGGATCTTA
GCTACTAGAGAAAGAGGAGAAATACTAGATGCGTAAAGGCGAAGAGCTGTTCACTGGTGTCGTCCCTATT
CTGGTGGAACTGGATGGTGATGTCAACGGTCATAAGTTTTCCGTGCGTGGCGAGGGTGAAGGTGACGCAA
CTAATGGTAAACTGACGCTGAAGTTCATCTGTACTACTGGTAAACTGCCGGTTCCTTGGCCGACTCTGGT
AACGACGCTGACTTATGGTGTTCAGTGCTTTGCTCGTTATCCGGACCATATGAAGCAGCATGACTTCTTC
AAGTCCGCCATGCCGGAAGGCTATGTGCAGGAACGCACGATTTCCTTTAAGGATGACGGCACGTACAAAA
CGCGTGCGGAAGTGAAATTTGAAGGCGATACCCTGGTAAACCGCATTGAGCTGAAAGGCATTGACTTTAA
AGAGGACGGCAATATCCTGGGCCATAAGCTGGAATACAATTTTAACAGCCACAATGTTTACATCACCGCC
GATAAACAAAAAAATGGCATTAAAGCGAATTTTAAAATTCGCCACAACGTGGAGGATGGCAGCGTGCAGC
TGGCTGATCACTACCAGCAAAACACTCCAATCGGTGATGGTCCTGTTCTGCTGCCAGACAATCACTATCT
GAGCACGCAAAGCGTTCTGTCTAAAGATCCGAACGAGAAACGCGATCATATGGTTCTGCTGGAGTTCGTA
ACCGCAGCGGGCATCACGCATGGTATGGATGAACTGTACAAATGACCAGGCATCAAATAAAACGAAAGGC
TCAGTCGAAAGACTGGGCCTTTCGTTTTATCTGTTGTTTGTCGGTGAACGCTCTCTACTAGAGTCACACT
GGCTCACCTTCGGGTGGGCCTTTCTGCGTTTATACGTCTCAGTTTTAGAGCTAGAAATAGCAAGTTAAAA
TAAGGCTAGTCCGTTATCAACTTGAAAAAGTGGCACCGAGTCGGTGCTTTTTTTATTTTTTGTCACTATT
GTTATGTAAAATGCCACCTCTGACAGTATGGAACGCAAACTTCTGTCTAGTGGATAGCTGGACATTCCAG
GCAGTGCCTCTGCCGCCGGACCCCTCTCGTGATTGGGTAGCTGGACATGCCCTTGTAAGATATAACAAGA
GCCTGCCTGTCTAATGATCTCACGGCGAAAGTCGGGGAGACAGCAGCGGCTGCAGACATTATACCGCAAC
AACACTAAGGTGAGATAACTCCGTACATTGACTACGCGTTCCTCTAGACCTTACTTGACCGGATACAGTG
TCTTTGACACGTTTATGGGTTACAGCAATCACATCCAAGACTGGCTATGCACGAAGCAACTCTTGAGTGT
TAAAATGTTGACCCCTGTATTTGGGATGCGGGTAGTAGATGAGTGCAGGATATCAGCAGTTACAGAGATG
TTACGAACCACTAGTGCACTGCAGTACACGGTTTCCTTGAAATTTTTTTGATTCGGTAATCTCCGAACAG
AAGGAAGAACGAAGGAAGGAGCACAGACTTAGATTGGTATATATACGCATATGTAGTGTTGAAGAAACAT
GAAATTGCCCAGTATTCTTAACCCAACTGCACAGAACAAAAACGTGCAGGAAACGAAGATAAATCATGTC
GAAAGCTACATATAAGGAACGTGCTGCTACTCATCCTAGTCCTGTTGCTGCCAAGCTATTTAATATCATG
CACGAAAAGCAAACAAACTTGTGTGCTTCATTGGATGTTCGTACCACCAAGGAATTACTGGAGTTAGTTG
AAGCATTAGGTCCCAAAATTTGTTTACTAAAAACACATGTGGATATCTTGACTGATTTTTCCATGGAGGG
CACAGTTAAGCCGCTAAAGGCATTATCCGCCAAGTACAATTTTTTACTCTTCGAGGACAGAAAATTTGCT
GACATTGGTAATACAGTCAAATTGCAGTACTCTGCGGGTGTATACAGAATAGCAGAATGGGCAGACATTA
CGAATGCACACGGTGTGGTGGGCCCAGGTATTGTTAGCGGTTTGAAGCAGGCGGCAGAAGAAGTAACAAA
GGAACCTAGAGGCCTTTTGATGTTAGCAGAATTGTCATGCAAGGGCTCCCTATCTACTGGAGAATATACT
AAGGGTACTGTTGACATTGCGAAGAGCGACAAAGATTTTGTTATCGGCTTTATTGCTCAAAGAGACATGG
GTGGAAGAGATGAAGGTTACGATTGGTTGATTATGACACCCGGTGTGGGTTTAGATGACAAGGGAGATGC
ATTGGGTCAACAGTATAGAACCGTGGATGATGTGGTTTCTACAGGATCTGACATTATTATTGTTGGAAGA
GGACTATTTGCAAAGGGAAGGGATGCTAAGGTAGAGGGTGAACGTTACAGAAAAGCAGGCTGGGAAGCAT
ATTTGAGAAGATGCGGCCAGCAAAACTAAAAAACTGTATTATAAGTAAATGCATGTATACTAAACTCACA
AATTAGAGCTTCAATTTAATTATATCAGTTATTACCCGAGTAACGAAGCATCTGTGCTTCATTTTGTAGA
ACAAAAATGCAACGCGAGAGCGCTAATTTTTCAAACAAAGAATCTGAGCTGCATTTTTACAGAACAGAAA
TGCAACGCGAAAGCGCTATTTTACCAACGAAGAATCTGTGCTTCATTTTTGTAAAACAAAAATGCAACGC
GAGAGCGCTAATTTTTCAAACAAAGAATCTGAGCTGCATTTTTACAGAACAGAAATGCAACGCGAGAGCG
CTATTTTACCAACAAAGAATCTATACTTCTTTTTTGTTCTACAAAAATGCATCCCGAGAGCGCTATTTTT
CTAACAAAGCATCTTAGATTACTTTTTTTCTCCTTTGTGCGCTCTATAATGCAGTCTCTTGATAACTTTT
TGCACTGTAGGTCCGTTAAGGTTAGAAGAAGGCTACTTTGGTGTCTATTTTCTCTTCCATAAAAAAAGCC
TGACTCCACTTCCCGCGTTTACTGATTACTAGCGAAGCTGCGGGTGCATTTTTTCAAGATAAAGGCATCC
CCGATTATATTCTATACCGATGTGGATTGCGCATACTTTGTGAACAGAAAGTGATAGCGTTGATGATTCT
TCATTGGTCAGAAAATTATGAACGGTTTCTTCTATTTTGTCTCTATATACTACGTATAGGAAATGTTTAC
ATTTTCGTATTGTTTTCGATTCACTCTATGAATAGTTCTTACTACAATTTTTTTGTCTAAAGAGTAATAC
TAGAGATAAACATAAAAAATGTAGAGGTCGAGTTTAGATGCAAGTTCAAGGAGCGAAAGGTGGATGGGTA
GGTTATATAGGGATATAGCACAGAGATATATAGCAAAGAGATACTTTTGAGCAATGTTTGTGGAAGCGGT
ATTCGCAATATTTTAGTAGCTCGTTACAGTCCGGTGCGTTTTTGGTTTTTTGAAAGTGCGTCATCAGAGC
GCTTTTGGTTTTCAAAAGCGCTCTGAAGTTCCTATACTTTCTAGCTAGAGAATAGGAACTTCCCGAGCGG
CCGCGTGTTACAACCAATTAACCAATTCTGATTAGAAAAACTCATCGAGCATCAAATGAAACTGCAATTT
ATTCATATCAGGATTATCAATACCATATTTTTGAAAAAGCCGTTTCTGTAATGAAGGAGAAAACTCACCG
AGGCAGTTCCATAGGATGGCAAGATCCTGGTATCGGTCTGCGATTCCGACTCGTCCAACATCAATACAAC
CTATTAATTTCCCCTCGTCAAAAATAAGGTTATCAAGTGAGAAATCACCATGAGTGACGACTGAATCCGG
TGAGAATGGCAAAAGCTTATGCATTTCTTTCCAGACTTGTTCAACAGGCCAGCCATTACGCTCGTCATCA
AAATCACTCGCATCAACCAAACCGTTATTCATTCGTGATTGCGCCTGAGCGAGGCGAAATACGCGATCGC
TGTTAAAAGGACAATTACAAACAGGAATCGAATGCAACCGGCGCAGGAACACTGCCAGCGCATCAACAAT
ATTTTCACCTGAATCAGGATATTCTTCTAATACCTGGAATGCTGTTTTCCCGGGGATCGCAGTGGTGAGT
AACCATGCATCATCAGGAGTACGGATAAAATGCTTGATGGTCGGAAGAGGCATAAATTCCGTCAGCCAGT
TTAGTCTGACCATCTCATCTGTAACATCATTGGCAACGCTACCTTTGCCATGTTTCAGAAACAACTCTGG
CGCATCGGGCTTCCCATACAATCGATAGATTGTCGCACCTGATTGCCCGACATTATCGCGAGCCCATTTA
TACCCATATAAATCAGCATCCATGTTGGAATTTAATCGCGGCCTGGAGCAAGACGTTTCCCGTTGAATAT
GGCTCATAACACCCCTTGTATTACTGTTTATGTAAGCAGACAGTTTTATTGTTCATGATGATATATTTTT
ATCTTGTGCAATGTAACATCAGAGATTTTGAGACACAACGTGGCTTTGTTGAATAAATCGAACTTTTGCT
GAGTTGAAGGATCAGTCATGACCAAAATCCCTTAACGTGAGTTTTCGTTCCACTGAGCGTCAGACCCCGT
AGAAAAGATCAAAGGATCTTC
Features (pLannotate 1.2.2; 14 found; start..end, strand, type, name):
      1..589     +  rep_origin     ori: high-copy-number ColE1/pMB1/pBR322/pUC origin of replication
   1451..5554    +  CDS            cas9: CAS9_STRP1 - Also known as csn1 From Streptococcus pyogenes serotype M1.
   5567..5587    +  CDS            SV40 NLS: nuclear localization signal of SV40 (simian virus 40) large T antigen
   5591..5611    +  CDS            SV40 NLS: nuclear localization signal of SV40 (simian virus 40) large T antigen
   5630..5854    +  terminator     PGK1 terminator (fragment): S. cerevisae PGK1; transcription terminator for 3-phosphoglycerate kinase gene
   6204..6294    +  ncRNA          tRNA: Accession: RF00005 - tRNA
   6539..7252    +  CDS            superfolder GFP: GFP variant that folds robustly even when fused to poorly folded proteins (Pédelacq et al., 2006)
   7264..7335    +  terminator     rrnB T1 terminator: transcription terminator T1 from the E. coli rrnB gene
   7351..7378    +  terminator     T7Te terminator: phage T7 early transcription terminator
   7392..7467    +  misc_RNA       gRNA scaffold: guide RNA scaffold for the Streptococcus pyogenes CRISPR/Cas9 system
   7939..8115    +  promoter       URA3 promoter (fragment): S. cerevisiae URA3
   8116..8919    +  CDS            URA3: orotidine-5'-phosphate decarboxylase, required for uracil biosynthesis; S. cerevisiae URA3; yeast auxotrophic marker, counterselectable with 5-fluoroorotic acid (5-FOA)
   9002..9984    -  rep_origin     2μ ori: yeast 2μ plasmid origin of replication
  10042..10857   -  CDS            KanR: aminoglycoside phosphotransferase; aph(3')-Ia; confers resistance to kanamycin in bacteria or G418 (Geneticin®) in eukaryotes
