[The description below was written by a language model from this plasmid's Addgene catalogue record and pLannotate feature annotations shown in this document.]
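Description:
pWS158 is an 11,081 bp yeast–E. coli shuttle plasmid for CRISPR/Cas9 genome editing in Saccharomyces cerevisiae, described by its depositor as a Cas9 gap repair vector carrying the URA3 marker. It is built on a 2μ backbone. The 2μ origin supports multicopy episomal maintenance in yeast, and a high-copy ColE1/pUC-type origin together with a kanamycin resistance gene (aph(3')-Ia) allows propagation and selection in bacteria. Selection in yeast relies on URA3 under its own promoter, which complements uracil auxotrophy. Because URA3 is counterselectable with 5-FOA, the plasmid can in principle be cured after editing.

The main payload is the Streptococcus pyogenes Cas9 coding sequence, fused at its C-terminus to two tandem SV40 nuclear localization signals and followed by the PGK1 terminator. The promoter driving Cas9 is not annotated in the feature table. The catalogue's "S. cerevisiae" species entry evidently refers to the intended host rather than the origin of the gene.

Downstream lies a guide RNA region consisting of a tRNA element, a superfolder GFP cassette ending in the bacterial rrnB T1 and T7Te terminators, and then the S. pyogenes gRNA scaffold. This layout is consistent with a tRNA-led sgRNA expression unit in which the GFP cassette is a placeholder at the spacer position, although the record does not say so explicitly. The "gap repair" designation implies that the vector is linearised and co-transformed with an sgRNA-bearing fragment, so that homologous recombination in yeast rebuilds a selectable circular plasmid expressing both Cas9 and the guide. The record gives no details of that procedure.
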