Addgene plasmid #90517: pWS158
Purpose: Cas9 gap repair vector - URA3
Depositing lab: Tom Ellis. Depositing organization: Imperial College London.
Backbone
  Vector backbone: 2 micron
  Backbone size w/o insert (bp): 3831
  Total vector size (bp): 11081
  Vector type: Yeast Expression, CRISPR
  Selectable markers: URA3
Growth in bacteria
  Bacterial resistance: Kanamycin, 50 μg/mL
  Growth temperature: 37°C
  Growth strain: NEB Stable
  Copy number: High Copy
Gene/Insert
  Gene/Insert name: Cas9
  Species: S. cerevisiae (budding yeast)
Terms and licenses: Academic/Nonprofit Terms; Industry Terms: Not Available to Industry
Depositor comments: For more information see https://benchling.com/pub/ellis-crispr-tools
How to cite: pWS158 was a gift from Tom Ellis (Addgene plasmid # 90517 ; http://n2t.net/addgene:90517 ; RRID:Addgene_90517)
